>Addgene plasmid #173676 | Arp2_pLib | addgene full sequence | sequence record 341620 | Addgene NGS Result
[124 nt withheld, positions 1-124]
C
[91 nt withheld, positions 126-216]
A
[49 nt withheld, positions 218-266]
CCTTTGACGTTGGAGTCCACGTTCTT
[37 nt withheld, positions 293-329]
ACCCTATCTCGGTCTATTCTTTTGATTTATAAGGGATTTTGCCGATTTCGGCCTATTGGTTAAAAAATGA
GCTGATTTAACAAAAATTTAACGCGAATTTTAACAAAATATTAACGCTTACAATTTAGGTGGCACTTTTC
GGGGAAATGTGCGCGGAACCCCTATTTGTTTATTTTTCTAAATACATTCAAATATGTATCCGCTCATGAG
ACAATAACCCTGATAAATGCTTCAATAATATTGAAAAAGGAAGAGTATGAGTATTCAACATTTCCGTGTC
GCCCTTATTCCCTTTTTTGCGGCATTTTGCCTTCCTGTTTTTGCTCACCCAGAAACGCTGGTGAAAGTAA
AAGATGCTGAAGATCAGTTGGGTGCACGAGTGGGTTACATCGAACTGGATCTCAACAGCGGTAAGATCCT
TGAGAGTTTTCGCCCCGAAGAACGTTTTCCAATGATGAGCACTTTTAAAGTTCTGCTATGTGGCGCGGTA
TTATCCCGTATTGACGCCGGGCAAGAGCAACTCGGTCGCCGCATACACTATTCTCAGAATGACTTGGTTG
AGTACTCACCAGTCACAGAAAAGCATCTTACGGATGGCATGACAGTAAGAGAATTATGCAGTGCTGCCAT
AACCATGAGTGATAACACTGCGGCCAACTTACTTCTGACAACGATCGGAGGACCGAAGGAGCTAACCGCT
TTTTTGCACAACATGGGGGATCATGTAACTCGCCTTGATCGTTGGGAACCGGAGCTGAATGAAGCCATAC
CAAACGACGAGCGTGACACCACGATGCCTGTAGCAATGGCAACAACGTTGCGCAAACTATTAACTGGCGA
ACTACTTACTCTAGCTTCCCGGCAACAATTAATAGACTGGATGGAGGCGGATAAAGTTGCAGGACCACTT
CTGCGCTCGGCCCTTCCGGCTGGCTGGTTTATTGCTGATAAATCTGGAGCCGGTGAGCGTGGGTCTCGCG
GTATCATTGCAGCACTGGGGCCAGATGGTAAGCCCTCCCGTATCGTAGTTATCTACACGACGGGGAGTCA
GGCAACTATGGATGAACGAAATAGACAGATCGCTGAGATAGGTGCCTCACTGATTAAGCATTGGTAACTG
TCAGACCAAGTTTACTCATATATACTTTAGATTGATTTAAAACTTCATTTTTAATTTAAAAGGATCTAGG
TGAAGATCCTTTTTGATAATCTCATGACCAAAATCCCTTAACGTGAGTTTTCGTTCCACTGAGCGTCAGA
CCCCGTAGAAAAGATCAAAGGATCTTCTTGAGATCCTTTTTTTCTGCGCGTAATCTGCTGCTTGCAAACA
AAAAAACCACCACTACCAGCGGTGGTTTGTTTGCCGGATCAAGAGCTACCAACTCTTTTTCCGAAGGTAA
CTGGCTTCAGCAGAGCGCAGATACCAAATACTATTCTTCTAGTGTAGCCGTAGTTAGGCCACCACTTCAA
GAACTCTGTAGCACCGCCTACATACCTCGCTCTGCTAATCCTGTTACCAGTGGCTGCTGCCAGTGGCGAT
AAGTCGTGTCTTACCGGGTTGGACTCAAGACGATAGTTACCGGATAAGGCGCAGCGGTCGGGCTGAACGG
GGGGTTCGTGCACACAGCCCAGCTTGGAGCGAACGACCTACACCGAACTGAGATACCTACAGCGTGAGCT
ATGAGAAAGCGCCACGCTTCCCGAAGGGAGAAAGGCGGACAGGTATCCGGTAAGCGGCAGGGTCGGAACA
GGAGAGCGCACGAGGGAGCTTCCAGGGGGAAACGCCTGGTATCTTTATAGTCCTGTCGGGTTTCGCCACC
TCTGACTTGAGCGTCGATTTTTGTGATGCTCGTCAGGGGGGCGGAGCCTATGGAAAAACGCCAGCAACGC
GGCCTTTTTACGGTTCCTGGCCTTTTGCTGGCCTTTTGCTCACATGTTCTTTCCTGCGTTATCCCCTGAT
TCTGTGGATAACCGTATTACCGCCTTTGAGTGAGCTGATACCGCTCGCCGCAGCCGAACGACCGAGCGCA
GCGAGTCAGTGAGCGAGGAAGCGGAAGAGCGCCTGATGCGGTATTTTCTCCTTACGCATCTGTGCGGTAT
TTCACACCGCATAGACCAGCCGCGTAACCTGGCAAAATCGGTTACGGTTGAGTAATAAATGGATGCCCTG
CGTAAGCGGGTGTGGGCGGACAATAAAGTCTTAAACTGAACAAAATAGATCTAAACTATGACAATAAAGT
CTTAAACTAGACAGAATAGTTGTAAACTGAAATCAGTCCAGTTATGCTGTGAAAAAGCATACTGGACTTT
TGTTATGGCTAAAGCAAACTCTTCATTTTCTGAAGTGCAAATTGCCCGTCGTATTAAAGAGGGGCGTGGC
CAAGGGCATGGTAAAGACTATATTCGCGGCGTTGTGACAATTTACCGAACAACTCCGCGGCCGGGAAGCC
GATCTCGGCTTGAACGAATTGTTAGGTGGCGGTACTTGGGTCGATATCAAAGTGCATCACTTCTTCCCGT
ATGCCCAACTTTGTATAGAGAGCCACTGCGGGATCGTCACCGTAATCTGCTTGCACGTAGATCACATAAG
CACCAAGCGCGTTGGCCTCATGCTTGAGGAGATTGATGAGCGCGGTGGCAATGCCCTGCCTCCGGTGCTC
GCCGGAGACTGCGAGATCATAGATATAGATCTCACTACGCGGCTGCTCAAACTTGGGCAGAACGTAAGCC
GCGAGAGCGCCAACAACCGCTTCTTGGTCGAAGGCAGCAAGCGCGATGAATGTCTTACTACGGAGCAAGT
TCCCGAGGTAATCGGAGTCCGGCTGATGTTGGGAGTAGGTGGCTACGTCTCCGAACTCACGACCGAAAAG
ATCAAGAGCAGCCCGCATGGATTTGACTTGGTCAGGGCCGAGCCTACATGTGCGAATGATGCCCATACTT
GAGCCACCTAACTTTGTTTTAGGGCGACTGCCCTGCTGCGTAACATCGTTGCTGCTGCGTAACATCGTTG
CTGCTCCATAACATCAAACATCGACCCACGGCGTAACGCGCTTGCTGCTTGGATGCCCGAGGCATAGACT
GTACAAAAAAACAGTCATAACAAGCCATGAAAACCGCCACTGCGCCGTTACCACCGCTGCGTTCGGTCAA
GGTTCTGGACCAGTTGCGTGAGCGCATACGCTACTTGCATTACAGTTTACGAACCGAACAGGCTTATGTC
AACTGGGTTTGTGCCTTCATCCGTTTCCACGGTGTGCGTCACCCGGCAACCTTGGGCAGCAGCGAAGTCG
AGGCATTTCTGTCCTGGCTGGCGAACGAGCGCAAGGTTTCGGTCTCCACGCATCGTCAGGCATTGGCGGC
CTTGCTGTTCTTCTACGGCAAGGTGCTGTGCACGGATCTGCCCTTGCTTCAGGAGATCGGTAGACCTCGG
CCGTCGCGGCGCTTGCCGGTGGTGCTGACCCCGGATGAAGTGGTTCGCATCCTCGGTTTTCTGGAAGGCG
AGCATCGTTTGTTCGCCCAGGACTCTAGCTATAGTTCTAGTGGTTGGCTACAGCTTTGTTTGTACTATCA
ACAGGTTGAACTGCTGATCAACAGATCCTCTACGCGGCCGCGGTACCATAACTTCGTATAGCATACATTA
TACGAAGTTATCTGGTTTTACTAGTATCGATTCGCGACCTACTCCGGAATATTAATAGATCATGGAGATA
ATTAAAATGATAACCATCTCGCAAATAAATAAGTATTTTACTGTTTTCGTAACAGTTTTGTAATAAAAAA
ACCTATAAATATTCCGGATTATTCATACCGTCCCACCATCGGGCGCGGATCTGCGGCCGCGAATTCCTTG
TCCCCGCTCGCGGATCC
[1119 nt withheld, positions 4197-5315]
ACAAGGCAGGAATACCAGGAGAAGGGAGTTCGCGTACTCGAAAAACTCGGTGTTACTGTAAGATAAACTA
GTGGTACCAAGCTTGTCGAGAAGTACTAGAGGATCATAATCAGCCATACCACATTTGTAGAGGTTTTACT
TGCTTTAAAAAACCTCCCACACCTCCCCCTGAACCTGAAACATAAAATGAATGCAATTGTTGTTGTTAAC
TTGTTTATTGCAGCTTATAATGGTTACAAATAAAGCAATAGCATCACAAATTTCACAAATAAAGCATTTT
TTTCACTGCATTCTAGTTGTGGTTTGTCCAAACTCATCAATGTATCTTATCATGTCTGGATCTGATCACT
GCTTGAGCCTAGAAGATCCGGCTGCTAACAAAGCCCGAAAGGAAGCTGAGTTGGCTGCTGCCACCGCTGA
GCAATAACTATCATAACCCCTAGGAGATCCGAACCAGATAAGTGAAATCTAGTTCCAAACTATTTTGTCA
TTTTTAATTTTCGTATTAGCTTACGACGCTACACCCAGTTCCCATCTATTTTGTCACTCTTCCCTAAATA
ATCCTTAAAAACTCCATTTCCACCCCTCCCAGTTCCCAACTATTTTGTCCGCCCACAGCGGGGCATTTTT
CTTCCTGTTATGTTTTTAATCAAACATCCTGCCAACTCCATGTGACAAACCGTCATCTTCGGCTACTTTT
TCTCTGTCACAGAATGAAAATTTTTCTGTCATCTCTTCGTTATTAATGTTTGTAATTGACTGAATATCAA
CGCTTATTTGCAGCCTGAATGGCGAATGGG
Features (pLannotate 1.2.2; 18 found; start..end, strand, type, name):
      1..455     +  rep_origin     f1 ori (sequence partly withheld): f1 bacteriophage origin of replication; arrow indicates direction of (+) strand synthesis
    481..585     +  promoter       AmpR promoter: bla
    586..1446    +  CDS            AmpR: β-lactamase; bla; confers resistance to ampicillin, carbenicillin, and related antibiotics
   1617..2205    +  rep_origin     ori: high-copy-number ColE1/pMB1/pBR322/pUC origin of replication
   2391..2442    -  misc_feature   bom (fragment): basis of mobility region from pBR322
   2510..2734    -  mobile_element Tn7R: mini-Tn7 element (right end of the Tn7 transposon) Tn7
   2801..3334    -  CDS            GmR: gentamycin acetyltransferase; aacC1; confers resistance to gentamycin
   3523..3551    -  promoter       Pc promoter: intI1 (promoter lies within the coding sequence); class 1 integron promoter
   3529..3891    -  CDS            YPR2_ECOLX (fragment): Protein predicted: Swiss-Prot protein existence level 4. From Escherichia coli.
   3891..3918    -  rep_origin     R6K γ ori (fragment): γ replication origin from E. coli plasmid R6K; requires the R6K initiator protein pi for replication
   3947..3980    +  protein_bind   loxP: Cre-mediated recombination occurs in the 8-bp core sequence (GCATACAT). Cre recombinase
   4028..4119    +  promoter       polyhedrin promoter: polh from Autographa californica; promoter for the baculovirus polyhedrin gene
   4197..5378    +  CDS            ACTR2 (sequence partly withheld): ARP2_BOVIN - Also known as ARP2. Experimental evidence at protein level: Swiss-Prot protein existence level 1. ATP-binding component of the Arp2/3 complex, a multiprotein complex that mediates actin polymerization upon stimulation by nucleation-promoting factor (NPF). The Arp2/3 complex mediates the formation of branched actin networks in the cytoplasm, providing the force for cell motility. Seems to contact the pointed end of the daughter actin filament. In podocytes, required for the formation of lamellipodia downstream of AVIL and PLCE1 regulation. In addition to its role in the cytoplasmic
   5417..5500    +  CDS            large T antigen (fragment): large T antigen from SV40 (simian virus 40)
   5523..5657    +  polyA_signal   SV40 poly(A) signal: SV40 polyadenylation signal
   5686..5735    +  CDS            SET1 (fragment): solubility-enhancement tag derived from T7 phage gene 10B
   5767..5932    -  mobile_element Tn7L: mini-Tn7 element (left end of the Tn7 transposon) Tn7
   6095..6111    +  CDS            lacZα (fragment): LacZα fragment of β-galactosidase; lacZ fragment
