[The description below was written by a language model from this plasmid's Addgene catalogue record and pLannotate feature annotations shown in this document.]
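Description:
Arp2_pLib is an insect-cell expression construct built on pLib, the "library" vector of the biGBac system used to assemble multi-subunit complexes for baculovirus expression. It carries the human ACTR2 coding sequence, encoding the Arp2 subunit of the Arp2/3 complex. The insert is about 1.2 kb and was cloned between BamHI and HindIII sites, both of which remain intact. In E. coli the plasmid replicates from a high-copy ColE1/pUC-type origin and is selected with ampicillin through the bla gene. An f1 origin is also present. The catalogue gives a total size of 6,080 bp, while the sequenced record is 6,115 nt.

The expression cassette consists of the baculoviral polyhedrin promoter, a very late and very strong promoter from Autographa californica nucleopolyhedrovirus, followed by the ACTR2 open reading frame and an SV40 polyadenylation signal. The annotation tool matched the ORF to the bovine Arp2 entry, which presumably reflects the high conservation of this protein, since the record states the insert is human. No epitope or purification tags are annotated on the ORF. The cassette sits, together with a gentamicin acetyltransferase gene and a loxP site, between the Tn7L and Tn7R ends. This mini-Tn7 arrangement allows transposition into a bacmid, with gentamicin as the selectable marker for that step. Several short fragment hits (R6K γ ori, SV40 large T antigen, SET1, lacZα) appear to be backbone remnants rather than functional parts.

In the biGBac workflow, single-gene cassettes like this one are typically amplified from pLib and combined with other subunit cassettes into larger polygene vectors. According to the record, this plasmid supplies the Arp2 subunit for recombinant production of the human Arp2/3 complex in insect cells, in the context of cryo-EM structural studies of the complex.
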