Addgene plasmid #173676: Arp2_pLib
Purpose: Arp2 subunit of the Human Arp2/3 complex in a library vector for the biGBac system of insect expression
Depositing lab: Roberto Dominguez. Depositing organization: University of Pennsylvania. Publication: Cryo-EM structure of NPF-bound human Arp2/3 complex and activation mechanism. Zimmet A, Van Eeuwen T, Boczkowska M, Rebowski G, Murakami K, Dominguez R. Sci Adv. 2020 Jun 5;6(23). pii: 6/23/eaaz7651. doi: 10.1126/sciadv.aaz7651. Print 2020 Jun. PubMed 32917641.
Backbone
  Vector backbone: pLib
  Backbone size w/o insert (bp): 4970
  Total vector size (bp): 6080
  Vector type: Insect Expression
  Selectable markers: Gentamicin
Growth in bacteria
  Bacterial resistance: Ampicillin, 100 μg/mL
  Growth temperature: 37°C
  Growth strain: DH5alpha
  Copy number: Unknown
Gene/Insert
  Gene/Insert name: Arp2 (alt name: ACTR2)
  Species: H. sapiens (human)
  Insert size (bp): 1197
  Entrez Gene: ACTR2 (a.k.a. ARP2)
  Promoter: polyhedrin
  Cloning method: Restriction Enzyme; 5′ cloning site BamHI (not destroyed); 3′ cloning site HindIII (not destroyed)
  Sequencing primers: 5′ TCAACAGGTTGAACTGCTGATC; 3′ GAAATTTGTGATGCTATTGC (SV40-polyA-Rev)
Terms and licenses: Academic/Nonprofit Terms; Industry Terms: Not Available to Industry
How to cite: Arp2_pLib was a gift from Roberto Dominguez (Addgene plasmid # 173676 ; http://n2t.net/addgene:173676 ; RRID:Addgene_173676)
